>Addgene plasmid #187153 | pDONR221-HUWE1_UBA/UIM/UBM-mut | addgene full sequence | sequence record 369323 | Addgene NGS Result
CTTTCCTGCGTTATCCCCTGATTCTGTGGATAACCGTATTACCGCTAGCATGGATCTCGGGGACGTCTAA
CTACTAAGCGAGAGTAGGGAACTGCCAGGCATCAAATAAAACGAAAGGCTCAGTCGGAAGACTGGGCCTT
TCGTTTTATCTGTTGTTTGTCGGTGAACGCTCTCCTGAGTAGGACAAATCCGCCGGGAGCGGATTTGAAC
GTTGTGAAGCAACGGCCCGGAGGGTGGCGGGCAGGACGCCCGCCATAAACTGCCAGGCATCAAACTAAGC
AGAAGGCCATCCTGACGGATGGCCTTTTTGCGTTTCTACAAACTCTTCCTGTTAGTTAGTTACTTAAGCT
CGGGCCCCAAATAATGATTTTATTTTGACTGATAGTGACCTGTTCGTTGCAACAAATTGATAAGCAATGC
TTTTTTATAATGCCAACTTTGTACAAAAAAGCAGGCTTTAAAGGAACCAATTCAGTCGACATGAAAGTAG
ACAGGACTAAACTGAAGAAGACACCTACTGAGGCTCCTGCAGACTGCAGAGCCTTAATAGACAAACTCAA
AGTTTGTAATGATGAGCAACTTCTCTTGGAACTGCAGCAGATCAAAACATGGAACATTGGAAAGTGCGAG
TTATATCACTGGGTGGACCTGTTGGACCGCTTCGATGGAATACTGGCAGATGCTGGACAGACAGTGGAGA
ATATGTCATGGATGCTCGTATGTGATAGGCCAGAAAGAGAGCAACTGAAAATGCTTCTCTTGGCTGTGTT
GAACTTCACAGCCTTGCTCATTGAGTACAGCTTTTCCCGGCATCTGTACAGTTCCATAGAGCATTTGACA
ACTTTATTGGCTTCCTCTGATATGCAAGTGGTGCTGGCAGTCCTCAATCTCCTATATGTATTTAGCAAAA
GATCAAACTACATCACTCGTCTGGGATCTGACAAGAGGACCCCGCTGCTAACTCGGCTACAACATTTGGC
AGAGAGCTGGGGTGGAAAGGAGAATGGCTTTGGACTTGCAGAATGTTGCAGAGACTTGCATATGATGAAA
TATCCACCCAGTGCAACTACACTACACTTTGAATTCTATGCAGATCCTGGGGCCGAGGTCAAAATTGAGA
AAAGGACAACTAGTAACACACTACATTATATTCACATAGAGCAACTTGACAAGATTTCAGAAAGCCCTTC
TGAAATCATGGAATCTCTTACCAAAATGTACAGCATTCCTAAGGATAAGCAGATGCTGTTATTTACACAC
ATACGACTGGCCCATGGCTTTTCTAATCACAGGAAGCGATTGCAGGCAGTTCAGGCCAGACTGCATGCAA
TATCTATATTAGTGTATTCCAATGCCTTGCAGGAATCAGCAAACAGTATCTTGTATAATGGCTTGATAGA
GGAGTTAGTGGACGTGCTGCAAATAACGGATAAGCAGCTTATGGAGATTAAAGCAGCTTCTTTACGAACA
TTAACATCAATTGTCCACTTGGAGAGAACTCCCAAACTCAGCAGTATTATTGACTGTACTGGAACTGCCT
CCTACCATGGATTTTTGCCAGTGCTTGTAAGGAACTGTATCCAGGCCATGATTGATCCTTCCATGGATCC
ATACCCTCACCAGTTTGCCACTGCTCTCTTCTCTTTTTTATACCATCTGGCCAGCTACGATGCTGGTGGT
GAAGCCTTGGTCTCCTGTGGAATGATGGAAGCCTTATTGAAGGTCATAAAGTTTCTTGGCGATGAACAGG
ACCAGATAACATTTGTCACCAGAGCCGTCAGAGTGGTTGACCTTATCACCAACCTGGATATGGCAGCTTT
TCAATCCCATAGTGGACTTTCTATCTTCATTTATAGACTTGAGCATGAAGTAGATCTGTGCCGAAAAGAA
TGTCCGTTTGTGATCAAGCCAAAGATCCAGAGACCCAATACTACACAAGAAGGAGAGGAAATGGAAACTG
ATATGGATGGAGTCCAGTGTATTCCACAACGAGCAGCACTTCTGAAATCCATGTTGAATTTCCTCAAGAA
GGCCATCCAAGACCCTGCTTTCTCAGATGGCATACGACATGTGATGGATGGTTCTCTGCCTACCTCCCTG
AAACACATCATCAGCAATGCAGAATACTATGGCCCATCACTCTTCCTCCTAGCTACTGAAGTGGTGACTG
TGTTTGTATTTCAAGAACCATCACTGCTCTCCTCACTCCAGGACAATGGATTGACAGATGTCATGCTGCA
TGCACTGCTTATCAAAGATGTTCCTGCTACCCGTGAAGTCCTTGGCTCCCTCCCAAATGTATTCAGTGCA
CTCTGTTTGAATGCCCGAGGTCTTCAGTCTTTTGTTCAGTGTCAGCCTTTTGAACGCCTCTTCAAAGTTC
TTCTGTCTCCAGATTACCTCCCAGCCATGCGGAGGAGGAGAAGTTCTGATCCCCTTGGGGATACTGCATC
CAACCTGGGGAGTGCTGTCGATGAGCTCATGAGACATCAGCCCACCCTTAAAACAGATGCAACGACTGCC
ATCATCAAGTTACTTGAAGAAATCTGTAATCTTGGAAGGGACCCCAAATACATCTGTCAGAAGCCATCGA
TCCAGAAGGCAGATGGCACTGCCACTGCTCCTCCCCCAAGGTCTAATCATGCCGCAGAAGAAGCCTCTAG
TGAGGATGAGGAGGAAGAGGAAGTACAGGCCATGCAGAGCTTTAATTCTACCCAGCAAAATGAAACTGAG
CCTAATCAGCAGGTTGTTGGTACAGAGGAACGTATTCCTATTCCCCTCATGGATTACATCCTTAATGTGA
TGAAATTTGTGGAATCTATTCTGAGCAACAATACAACAGATGACCACTGCCAGGAATTTGTGAATCAGAA
AGGACTGTTGCCTTTGGTTACCATTTTGGGTCTTCCCAATCTGCCCATTGACTTTCCCACATCTGCTGCC
TGTCAGGCTGTTGCAGGTGTCTGCAAATCCATATTGACACTGTCACATGAACCCAAAGTCCTTCAAGAGG
GTCTCCTTCAGTTGGACTCCATCCTCTCCTCCCTGGAGCCCTTACACCGCCCCATTGAATCCCCTGGGGG
CTCAGTGTTGTTGCGAGAACTGGCTTGCGCAGGCAATGTTGCTGATGCTACCCTCTCAGCCCAGGCCACA
CCTCTGCTGCATGCACTCACTGCTGCCCATGCCTACATCATGATGTTTGTTCATACTTGCAGAGTTGGAC
AGAGTGAAATTCGTTCCATCTCCGTAAACCAGTGGGGCTCTCAATTGGGTCTGAGTGTTTTGAGCAAGCT
GAGCCAGTTATACTGTTCCCTGGTGTGGGAAAGCACTGTCCTCCTCTCTCTGTGTACCCCAAACAGCCTA
CCATCTGGGTGTGAATTTGGCCAGGCAGATATGCAGAAACTGGTTCCAAAGGATGAGAAGGCAGGTACGA
CCCAGGGCGGAAAAAGATCAGATGGGGAACAGGATGGAGCAGCTGGAAGTATGGATGCTTCTACCCAGGG
CTTATTAGAAGGCATTGGGCTAGATGGTGACACATTGGCTCCCATGGAGACAGATGAACCTACTGCTTCA
GACTCTAAGGGCAAATCTAAAATCACACCAGCAATGGCTGCCAGAATTAAGCAAATCAAGCCTTTGTTAT
CAGCTTCCTCCAGATTAGGCCGAGCACTTGCTGAGCTATTTGGACTTCTTGTTAAACTTTGTGTGGGATC
TCCTGTCCGCCAGAGAAGGAGCCATCATGCTGCCAGCACCACTACAGCACCGACACCTGCCGCGCGATCA
ACAGCCTCAGCTCTCACTAAGCTCTTGACTAAGGGGTTATCTTGGCAGCCCCCACCATATACACCTACTC
CCCGATTCAGGCTGACATTCTTCATCTGTTCAGTTGGTTTCACATCCCCAATGCTGTTTGATGAGAGGAA
GTATCCCTACCACCTCATGCTGCAAAAATTTCTCTGCTCCGGAGGCCACAATGCTCTTTTTGAAACTTTC
AACTGGGCTCTGTCCATGGGAGGTAAAGTTCCTGTTTCTGAGGGATTGGAACACTCAGACTTGCCTGATG
GCACAGGAGAATTCCTAGATGCCTGGCTTATGCTGGTGGAGAAGATGGTGAATCCCACCACGGTGCTTGA
ATCTCCACATTCGCTGCCTGCCAAATTGCCTGGAGGTGTCCAGAACTTTCCCCAGTTCAGTGCACTGCGC
TTCCTTGTGGTAACTCAGAAAGCAGCCTTTACTTGCATCAAAAACTTATGGAACCGGAAACCCCTGAAGG
TATATGGTGGACGAATGGCTGAATCGATGCTGGCCATTCTATGCCACATCCTCCGAGGAGAACCTGTGAT
TCGAGAGAGACTAAGCAAGGAGAAGGAGGGGTCTCGAGGAGAAGAGGATACAGGGCAAGAGGAAGGTGGC
TCCCGCCGGGAACCTCAAGTCAACCAGCAACAACTGCAACAGCTCATGGACGCGGGCGCGACAAGGGAAC
ATGCAATGGAGGCACTGTTGAACACCAGCACCATGGAGCAGGCCACAGAGTACCTTTTAACCCACCCTCC
TCCAATCATGGGAGGAGTTGTTCGGGATCTCAGCATGTCTGAAGAGGACCAGATGATGAGAGGCATTGCT
ATGGCGCTGGGACAGGATATTCCAATGGATCAAAGGGCAGAGTCACCTGAGGAAGTTGCTTGCCGGAAGG
AGGAAGAGGAACGGAAAGCTCGGGAAAAGCAGGAGGAGGAAGAGGCTAAATGTCTAGAGAAGTTCCAGGA
TGCTGACCCGTTGGAACAAGATGAGCTCCACACTTTCACAGATACTATGTTGCCAGGCTGCTTCCACCTT
CTTGATGAGCTGCCAGACACAGTATACCGTGTGTGTGACCTGATCATGACAGCAATCAAACGTAATGGAG
CAGATTATCGTGACATGATTCTGAAGCAAGTAGTCAATCAGGTGTGGGAAGCTGCTGATGTATTGATCAA
AGCTGCTCTTCCCCTGACAACAAGTGACACAAAAACCGTGTCAGAGTGGATAAGTCAGATGGCCACACTG
CCCCAGGCCTCCAATTTGGCTACTAGAATCTTGCTTTTAACGCTACTTTTTGAGGAGTTGAAGCTACCTT
GTGCTTGGGTGGTTGAATCAAGTGGCATCCTTAATGTCCTAATCAAACTCTTGGAAGTGGTTCAGCCCTG
CCTCCAGGCAGCCAAGGAGCAGAAGGAAGTCCAGACCCCAAAGTGGATCACACCAGTGTTGCTCCTGATT
GATTTCTATGAAAAGACAGCCATCTCCTCAAAAAGGAGAGCCCAGATGACTAAGTACCTGCAATCCAACA
GCAACAACTGGCGCTGGTTTGATGATCGCTCTGGGCGTTGGTGTAGTTACAGTGCAAGCAACAATAGCAC
TATTGATTCTGCCTGGAAATCTGGAGAGACAAGCGTGCGATTCACTGCAGGCCGAAGAAGATACACGGTC
CAATTCACTACAATGGTGCAGGTTAATGAGGAAACAGGGAACCGACGCCCTGTGATGCTGACTCTCCTCA
GGGTACCTCGGCTGAATAAAAATTCAAAAAACAGCAATGGACAGGAACTAGAGAAGACGCTGGAAGAAAG
CAAAGAAATGGATATCAAACGTAAAGAAAATAAAGGCAATGATACCCCTTTGGCCCTAGAGAGTACAAAC
ACTGAAAAGGAGACAAGCCTGGAGGAAACAAAAATCGGGGAGATCCTGATCCAGGGCTTGACAGAAGATA
TGGTGACTGTTTTAATCCGGGCCTGCGTGAGCATGCTGGGAGTCCCTGTGGACCCAGATACTTTGCATGC
CACCCTTCGTCTCTGTCTGAGGCTCACCCGGGACCACAAATATGCCATGATGTTTGCAGAACTGAAGAGT
ACCCGCATGATCTTGAATTTGACCCAGAGCTCAGGCTTCAATGGGTTTACTCCCCTGGTCACCCTTCTCT
TAAGACACATCATTGAGGACCCCTGTACCCTTCGTCATACCATGGAAAAGGTTGTTCGCTCAGCAGCTAC
AAGTGGAGCTGGTAGCACTACCTCTGGTGTTGTGTCTGGCAGCCTCGGCTCTCGGGAGATCAACTACATC
CTTCGTGTCCTTGGGCCAGCCGCATGCCGCAATCCAGACATATTCACAGAAGTGGCCAACTGCTGTATCC
GCATCGCCCTTCCTGCCCCTCGAGGCTCAGGAACTGCTTCAGATGATGAATTTGAGAATCTTAGAATTAA
AGGCCCTAATGCTGTACAGCTGGTGAAGACCACCCCTTTGAAGCCCTCACCTCTGCCTGTCATCCCTGAT
ACTATCAAGGAAGTGATCTATGATATGCTGAATGCTCTGGCTGCATACCATGCTCCAGAGGAAGCCGATA
AATCTGATCCTAAACCTGGGGTTATGACCCAAGAGGTTGGCCAGCTCCTGCAAGACATGGGTGATGATGT
ATACCAGCAGTACCGGTCACTTACGCGTCAGAGCAGTGACTTTGATACGCAGTCAGGTTTTTCCATTAAT
AGTCAGGTCTTTGCTGCAGATGGTGCCTCCACTGAGACTTCCGCATCTGGGACCTCCCAAGGAGAGGCTT
CAACTCCAGAGGAGTCTCGAGATGGGAAGAAAGATAAAGAAGGGGACCGGGCCTCTGAGGAAGGCAAACA
GAAAGGCAAGGGCAGCAAACCTTTAATGCCTACCTCCACTATCCTTCGTCTTCTGGCAGAGTTGGTGAGG
TCCTATGTTGGTATTGCTACCCTGATTGCCAACTACAGCTACACTGTGGGCCAGTCTGAACTGATCAAAG
AGGACTGCAGTGTGCTAGCTTTTGTTCTGGACCACCTGCTCCCACATACCCAGAATGCAGAAGACAAGGA
CACCCCTGCCTTGGCCCGCCTGTTCCTCGCAAGCCTGGCTGCTGCAGGGAGTGGCACAGATGCCCAGGTG
GCCCTAGTGAATGAAGTAAAAGCAGCCCTTGGACGGGCACTGGCTATGGCTGAGAGTACAGAGAAACATG
CCAGGCTTCAGGCAGTGATGTGTATCATCAGTACTATCATGGAGTCCTGCCCCTCCACCTCCAGCTTCTA
CAGCAGTGCCACAGCGAAGACCCAGCACAATGGCATGAACAACATCATTCGGCTTTTCCTGAAGAAGGGA
CTGGTTAATGACCTGGCCAGAGTACCTCACAGCTTAGACCTGTCCAGTCCCAACATGGCCAACACAGTCA
ATGCTGCTCTGAAGCCTTTGGAAACACTTTCCCGGATTGTGAACCAGCCCAGTAGCCTTTTTGGCAGCAA
GAGTGCTTCTAGCAAGAACAAGTCTGAGCAGGATGCCCAAGGAGCCTCTCAAGATTCCAGTAGCAACCAG
CAGGACCCAGGCGAGCCTGGGGAAGCAGAAGTGCAGGAGGAGGATCATGATGTCACTCAGACAGAGGTGG
CAGATGGGGATATCATGGATGGGGAGGCTGAAACCGACTCAGTGGTGATTGCTGGGCAGCCTGAGGTGCT
CAGTTCACAAGAGATGCAGGTTGAGAATGAGCTGGAGGACCTGATAGATGAGTTGCTTGAGAGGGATGGC
GGATCTGGGAACAGTACAATTATAGTGAGCAGAAGTGGAGAGGATGAATCACAAGAGGACGTGCTGATGG
ATGAAGCTCCTTCCAACCTCAGCCAAGCTTCCACCTTGCAGGCCAACCGAGAAGATTCCATGAATATCCT
GGACCCTGAGGATGAGGAGGAGCACACTCAGGAAGAGGACAGCAGTGGCAGTAACGAGGATGAGGATGAT
AGTCAGGATGAAGAGGAGGAGGAGGAGGAAGATGAGGAAGATGATCAGGAGGATGATGAAGGTGAAGAGG
GAGATGAAGACGATGACGACGATGGCTCTGAGATGGAATTGGATGAGGATTATCCTGATATGAACGCTTC
TCCCTTGGTCCGATTTGAGCGCTTTGACCGGGAGGATGATCTCATCATTGAGTTTGACAACATGTTCTCC
AGTGCTACAGACATCCCCCCATCCCCAGGAAATATCCCTACCACCCATCCACTGATGGTGCGCCATGCAG
ACCACAGTTCTCTGACACTGGGCAGTGGCTCTTCAACAACTCGTCTCACCCAGGGCATCGGGCGCAGTCA
GAGGACCCTAAGGCAGCTGACGGCCAATACTGGCCACACCATTCATGTTCACTACCCTGGGAATCGCCAG
CCCAACCCTCCTCTTATACTGCAGAGGTTGCTTGGTCCCTCAGCTGCTGCTGACATCCTTCAGCTGAGCA
GCAGCCTTCCCCTACAAAGCCGGGGTCGGGCCCGCCTCCTGGTAGGCAACGATGACGTCCACATCATCGC
CCGTTCTGATGATGAGCTGCTGGATGACTTTTTCCATGATCAGAGCACAGCTACCAGCCAAGCAGGAACC
CTGTCCAGCATCCCCACAGCCCTGACCCGCTGGACAGAAGAATGCAAAGTTCTCGATGCTGAGAGCATGC
ATGACTGTGTTTCAGTGGTTAAAGTGTCCATTGTCAATCACCTGGAATTCCTGAGGGATGAGGAGCTGGA
AGAAAGGCGAGAGAAGCGCAGGAAACAACTGGCTGAGGAAGAAACAAAGATAACTGATAAAGGCAAAGAA
GATAAGGAGAACAGGGATCAGAGTGCACAGTGTACTGCATCTAAGTCAAATGACTCCACTGAACAGAATC
TCTCAGATGGGACGCCTATGCCTGACAGCTACCCAACAACCCCATCTTCAACTGATGCAGCTACATCTGA
GTCCAAGGAGACCCTTGGCACTCTGCAATCCTCACAACAGCAACCAACACTCCCAACCCCACCAGCTTTG
GGAGAGGTTCCTCAGGAGCTGCAGTCTCCAGCTGGAGAAGGGGGCAGCTCTACACAGCTATTGATGCCTG
TAGAGCCAGAGGAATTGGGTCCCACAAGGCCAAGTGGGGAAGCAGAAACAACTCAGATGGAGTTATCCCC
AGCTCCCACTATAACCTCACTTTCCCCAGAGAGAGCTGAGGATTCTGATGCACTGACGGCTGTCAGCAGT
CAGCTAGAAGGCTCTCCTATGGATACAAGCAGCCTGGCTTCCTGTACCTTAGAGGAGGCTGTGGGTGACA
CTTCAGCAGCTGGCAGTTCTGAGCAGCCCAGAGCAGGCAGCTCCACTCCTGGGGATGCCCCACCAGCTGT
GGCGGAAGTGCAAGGCAGGAGTGATGGGTCAGGGGAATCTGCCCAGCCACCTGAGGACAGCTCCCCACCT
GCATCCTCTGAGAGCTCTTCCACCAGAGATTCTGCCGTGGCCATTTCTGGCGCCGATTCCCGAGGAATCC
TAGAAGAGCCGTTGCCTTCAACAAGCAGTGAAGAAGAAGATCCCCTTGCGGGTATCAGTCTCCCTGAAGG
TGTGGACCCCTCTTTTCTGGCTGCCGCGGCAGATGACATCCGTCGGGAAGTTCTACAGAACCAGCTAGGC
ATTCGTCCACCAACCCGGACTGCCCCCTCCACAAATAGCTCAGCGCCTGCAGTGGTGGGGAATCCTGGTG
TGACTGAGGTGAGTCCCGAGTTTCTTGCGGCACTGCCACCCGCGATCCAAGAGGAAGTACTGGCACAGCA
GAGAGCTGAGCAGCAGCGACGAGAACTAGCACAGAATGCCAGCTCAGACACCCCTATGGACCCTGTGACC
TTCATCCAGACTCTGCCCTCAGACCTGCGCCGTAGTGTCCTAGAGGATATGGAGGACAGTGTGTTAGCTG
TGATGCCACCTGACATTGCAGCTGAGGCTCAAGCCCTGAGACGAGAGCAAGAAGCCCGGCAGCGACAGCT
CATGCATGAGCGTCTGTTTGGGCACAGTAGCACCTCCGCACTCTCTGCTATTCTCCGAAGCCCGGCTTTC
ACCAGTCGCTTAAGTGGCAACCGTGGGGTCCAGTATACTCGCCTTGCTGTGCAGAGAGGTGGCACCTTCC
AGATGGGGGGTAGCAGCAGCCATAACAGGCCTTCTGGCAGTAATGTAGATACTCTCCTCCGCCTCCGAGG
ACGGCTCCTTCTGGACCACGAAGCCCTTTCTTGTCTCTTGGTCCTACTTTTTGTGGATGAGCCAAAGCTC
AATACTAGCCGTCTACACCGAGTACTGAGAAATCTCTGCTACCATGCCCAGACCCGCCACTGGGTCATCC
GCAGTCTGCTCTCCATCTTGCAGCGCAGCAGTGAGAGTGAGCTATGCATTGAAACACCCAAACTCACTAC
AAGTGAGGAAAAGGGCAAAAAGTCGAGCAAGAGCTGTGGGTCAAGTAGCCATGAGAACCGTCCCCTGGAC
CTGCTACACAAGATGGAGTCAAAGAGCTCCAACCAGCTTTCCTGGCTCTCAGTATCCATGGATGCAGCCC
TAGGCTGCAGGACTAATATATTTCAGATCCAGCGTTCAGGGGGGCGTAAACATACCGAGAAGCATGCAAG
CGGTGGCTCCACCGTCCACATCCATCCCCAAGCTGCTCCTGTTGTCTGCAGACACGTTTTGGATACACTC
ATTCAATTGGCCAAGGTATTTCCCAGCCACTTCACACAGCAGCGGACCAAAGAAACAAACTGTGAGAGTG
ATCGGGAAAGGGGCAATAAGGCCTGTAGCCCATGCTCCTCACAGTCCTCCAGCAGTGGCATTTGCACAGA
CTTCTGGGACTTATTGGTAAAACTGGACAACATGAATGTCAGCCGGAAAGGCAAGAACTCCGTGAAGTCA
GTGCCAGTGAGCGCTGGCGGTGAGGGGGAAACCTCTCCATACAGCCTCGAGGCCTCTCCACTGGGGCAGC
TCATGAACATGTTGTCACACCCAGTCATCCGCCGGAGCTCTCTCTTAACTGAGAAACTCCTCAGACTCCT
TTCTCTCATCTCAATTGCTCTCCCAGAAAACAAGGTGTCAGAAGCACAGGCTAATTCTGGCAGCGGTGCT
TCCTCCACCACCACTGCCACCTCAACCACATCTACCACCACCACCACTGCCGCCTCCACCACGCCCACAC
CCCCTACTGCACCCACCCCTGTCACTTCTGCTCCAGCCCTGGTTGCTGCCACGGCTATTTCCACCATTGT
CGTAGCTGCTTCGACCACAGTGACTACCCCCACGACTGCTACCACTACTGTTTCAATTTCTCCCACTACT
AAGGGCAGCAAATCTCCAGCGAAGGTGAGTGATGGGGGCAGCAGCAGTACAGACTTTAAGATGGTGTCCT
CTGGCCTCACTGAAAACCAGCTACAGCTCTCTGTAGAGGTGTTGACATCCCACTCTTGTTCTGAGGAAGG
CTTAGAGGATGCAGCCAACGTACTACTGCAGCTCTCCCGGGGGGACTCTGGGACCCGGGACACTGTTCTC
AAGCTGCTACTGAATGGAGCCCGCCATCTGGGTTATACCCTTTGTAAACAAATAGGTACCCTGCTGGCCG
AGCTGCGGGAATACAACCTCGAGCAGCAGCGGCGAGCCCAATGTGAAACCCTCTCTCCTGATGGCCTGCC
TGAGGAGCAGCCACAGACCACCAAGCTGAAGGGCAAAATGCAGAGCAGGTTTGACATGGCTGAGAATGTG
GTAATTGTGGCATCTCAGAAGCGACCTTTGGGTGGCCGGGAGCTCCAGCTGCCTTCTATGTCCATGTTGA
CATCCAAGACATCTACCCAGAAGTTCTTCTTGAGGGTACTACAGGTCATCATCCAGCTCCGGGACGACAC
GCGCCGGGCTAACAAGAAAGCCAAGCAGACAGGCAGGCTAGGTTCCTCCGGTTTAGGCTCAGCTAGCAGC
ATCCAGGCAGCTGTTCGGCAGCTGGAGGCTGAGGCTGATGCCATTATACAAATGGTACGTGAGGGTCAAA
GGGCGCGGAGACAGCAACAAGCAGCAACGTCGGAGTCTAGCCAGTCAGAGGCGTCTGTCCGGAGGGAGGA
ATCACCCATGGATGTGGACCAGCCATCTCCCAGTGCTCAAGATACTCAATCCATTGCCTCCGATGGAACC
CCACAGGGGGAGAAGGAAAAGGAAGAAAGACCACCTGAGTTACCCCTGCTCAGCGAGCAGCTGAGTTTGG
ACGAGCTGTGGGACATGCTTGGGGAGTGTCTAAAGGAACTAGAGGAATCCCATGACCAGCATGCGGTGCT
AGTGCTACAGCCTGCTGTCGAGGCCTTCTTTCTGGTCCATGCCACAGAGCGGGAGAGCAAGCCTCCTGTC
CGAGACACCCGTGAGAGCCAGCTGGCACACATCAAGGACGAGCCTCCTCCACTCTCCCCTGCCCCCTTAA
CCCCAGCCACGCCTTCCTCCCTTGACCCATTCTTCTCCCGGGAGCCCTCATCTATGCACATCTCCTCAAG
CCTGCCCCCTGACACACAGAAGTTCCTTCGCTTTGCAGAGACTCACCGCACTGTGTTAAACCAGATCCTA
CGGCAGTCCACGACCCACCTTGCTGATGGGCCTTTTGCTGTCCTGGTAGACTACATTCGTGTCCTCGACT
TTGATGTCAAGCGCAAATATTTCCGCCAAGAGCTGGAGCGTTTAGATGAGGGGCTCCGGAAAGAAGACAT
GGCTGTGCATGTCCGTCGTGACCATGTGTTTGAAGACTCCTATCGTGAGCTGCATCGCAAATCCCCCGAA
GAAATGAAGAATCGATTGTATATAGTATTTGAAGGAGAAGAAGGGCAGGATGCTGGCGGGCTCCTGCGGG
AGTGGTATATGATCATCTCTCGAGAGATGTTTAACCCTATGTATGCCTTGTTCCGTACCTCACCTGGTGA
TCGAGTCACCTACACCATCAATCCATCTTCCCACTGCAACCCCAACCATCTGTCCTATTTTAAATTTGTC
GGACGCATTGTGGCCAAAGCTGTATATGACAACCGTCTTCTGGAGTGCTACTTTACTCGATCCTTTTACA
AACACATCTTGGGCAAGTCAGTCAGATATACAGATATGGAGAGTGAAGATTACCACTTCTACCAAGGTCT
GGTTTATCTGCTGGAAAATGATGTCTCCACACTAGGCTATGACCTCACCTTCAGCACTGAGGTCCAAGAG
TTTGGAGTTTGTGAAGTTCGTGACCTCAAACCCAATGGGGCCAACATCTTGGTAACAGAGGAGAATAAGA
AGGAGTATGTACACCTGGTATGCCAGATGAGAATGACAGGAGCCATCCGCAAGCAGTTGGCGGCTTTCTT
AGAAGGCTTCTATGAGATCATTCCAAAGCGCCTCATTTCCATCTTCACTGAGCAGGAGTTAGAGCTGCTT
ATATCAGGACTGCCCACCATTGACATCGATGATCTGAAATCCAACACTGAATACCACAAGTACCAGTCCA
ACTCTATTCAGATCCAGTGGTTCTGGAGAGCATTGCGTTCTTTCGATCAAGCTGACCGTGCCAAGTTCCT
CCAGTTTGTCACGGGTACTTCCAAGGTACCCCTGCAAGGCTTTGCTGCCCTCGAAGGCATGAATGGCATT
CAGAAGTTTCAGATCCATCGAGATGATAGGTCCACAGATCGCCTGCCTTCAGCTCACACATGTTTTAATC
AGCTGGATCTGCCTGCCTATGAGAGCTTTGAGAAGCTCCGCCACATGCTACTGTTGGCTATCCAGGAGTG
CTCTGAAGGCTTTGGGCTGGCCTAATAAGCGGCCGCGACCCAGCTTTCTTGTACAAAGTTGGCATTATAA
GAAAGCATTGCTTATCAATTTGTTGCAACGAACAGGTCACTATCAGTCAAAATAAAATCATTATTTGCCA
TCCAGCTGCAGCTCTGGCCCGTGTCTCAAAATCTCTGATGTTACATTGCACAAGATAAAAATATATCATC
ATGAACAATAAAACTGTCTGCTTACATAAACAGTAATACAAGGGGTGTTATGAGCCATATTCAACGGGAA
ACGTCGAGGCCGCGATTAAATTCCAACATGGATGCTGATTTATATGGGTATAAATGGGCTCGCGATAATG
TCGGGCAATCAGGTGCGACAATCTATCGCTTGTATGGGAAGCCCGATGCGCCAGAGTTGTTTCTGAAACA
TGGCAAAGGTAGCGTTGCCAATGATGTTACAGATGAGATGGTCAGACTAAACTGGCTGACGGAATTTATG
CCTCTTCCGACCATCAAGCATTTTATCCGTACTCCTGATGATGCATGGTTACTCACCACTGCGATCCCCG
GAAAAACAGCATTCCAGGTATTAGAAGAATATCCTGATTCAGGTGAAAATATTGTTGATGCGCTGGCAGT
GTCCCTGCGCCGGTTGCATTCGATTCCTGTTTGTAATTGTCCTTTTAACAGCGATCGCGTATTTCGTCTC
GCTCAGGCGCAATCACGAATGAATAACGGTTTGGTTGATGCGAGTGATTTTGATGACGAGCGTAATGGCT
GGCCTGTTGAACAAGTCTGGAAAGAAATGCATAAACTTTTGCCATTCTCACCGGATTCAGTCGTCACTCA
TGGTGATTTCTCACTTGATAACCTTATTTTTGACGAGGGGAAATTAATAGGTTGTATTGATGTTGGACGA
GTCGGAATCGCAGACCGATACCAGGATCTTGCCATCCTATGGAACTGCCTCGGTGAGTTTTCTCCTTCAT
TACAGAAACGGCTTTTTCAAAAATATGGTATTGATAATCCTGATATGAATAAATTGCAGTTTCATTTGAT
GCTCGATGAGTTTTTCTAATCAGAATTGGTTAATTGGTTGTAACATTATTCAGATTGGGCCCCGTTCCAC
TGAGCGTCAGACCCCGTAGAAAAGATCAAAGGATCTTCTTGAGATCCTTTTTTTCTGCGCGTAATCTGCT
GCTTGCAAACAAAAAAACCACCGCTACCAGCGGTGGTTTGTTTGCCGGATCAAGAGCTACCAACTCTTTT
TCCGAAGGTAACTGGCTTCAGCAGAGCGCAGATACCAAATACTGTTCTTCTAGTGTAGCCGTAGTTAGGC
CACCACTTCAAGAACTCTGTAGCACCGCCTACATACCTCGCTCTGCTAATCCTGTTACCAGTGGCTGCTG
CCAGTGGCGATAAGTCGTGTCTTACCGGGTTGGACTCAAGACGATAGTTACCGGATAAGGCGCAGCGGTC
GGGCTGAACGGGGGGTTCGTGCACACAGCCCAGCTTGGAGCGAACGACCTACACCGAACTGAGATACCTA
CAGCGTGAGCTATGAGAAAGCGCCACGCTTCCCGAAGGGAGAAAGGCGGACAGGTATCCGGTAAGCGGCA
GGGTCGGAACAGGAGAGCGCACGAGGGAGCTTCCAGGGGGAAACGCCTGGTATCTTTATAGTCCTGTCGG
GTTTCGCCACCTCTGACTTGAGCGTCGATTTTTGTGATGCTCGTCAGGGGGGCGGAGCCTATGGAAAAAC
GCCAGCAACGCGGCCTTTTTACGGTTCCTGGCCTTTTGCTGGCCTTTTGCTCACATGTT
Features (pLannotate 1.2.2; 8 found; start..end, strand, type, name):
      1..46      +  rep_origin     RSF ori (fragment): Plasmids containing the RSF 1030 origin of replication can be propagated in E. coli cells that contain additional plasmids with compatible origins.
    106..149     -  terminator     rrnB T1 terminator: Escherichia coli rrnB; transcription terminator T1 from the E. coli rrnB gene
    281..308     +  terminator     rrnB T2 terminator: transcription terminator T2 from the E. coli rrnB gene
    358..457     +  protein_bind   attL1: mutant version of attL; recombination site for the Gateway® LR reaction LR Clonase™
    481..13602   +  CDS            HUWE1: HUWE1_HUMAN - Also known as KIAA0312, KIAA1578, UREB1. Experimental evidence at protein level: Swiss-Prot protein existence level 1. E3 ubiquitin-protein ligase which mediates ubiquitination and subsequent proteasomal degradation of target proteins (PubMed:15989957, PubMed:19713937, PubMed:15567145, PubMed:15767685, PubMed:18488021, PubMed:17567951, PubMed:19037095, PubMed:20534529). Regulates apoptosis by catalyzing the polyubiquitination and degradation of MCL1 (PubMed:15989957). Mediates monoubiquitination of DNA polymerase beta (POLB) at 'Lys-41', 'Lys-61' and 'Lys-81', thereby playing a r
  13618..13717   -  protein_bind   attL2: mutant version of attL; recombination site for the Gateway® LR reaction LR Clonase™
  13840..14649   +  CDS            KanR: aminoglycoside phosphotransferase; aph(3')-Ia; confers resistance to kanamycin in bacteria or G418 (Geneticin®) in eukaryotes
  14739..15327   +  rep_origin     ori: high-copy-number ColE1/pMB1/pBR322/pUC origin of replication
