[The description below was written by a language model from this plasmid's Addgene catalogue record and pLannotate feature annotations shown in this document.]
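Description:
pDONR221-HUWE1_UBA/UIM/UBM-mut is a Gateway entry clone built on the pDONR221 backbone and carrying a mutant form of the human E3 ubiquitin ligase HUWE1. It is a bacterial cloning plasmid of about 15.4 kb, maintained at high copy in E. coli through a ColE1/pUC-type origin and selected with kanamycin via an aminoglycoside phosphotransferase (KanR) gene. The feature table also flags a very short fragment annotated as RSF ori. At under 50 nt, this is more likely a partial sequence match than a functional second origin. The rrnB T1 and T2 terminators lie upstream of the cloning site, where they shield the insert from read-through transcription originating in the backbone.

The payload is the HUWE1 coding sequence, about 13.1 kb, which was inserted by Gibson assembly and is flanked by attL1 and attL2. No promoter is annotated in front of the open reading frame, as expected for an entry clone. The plasmid is not itself an expression vector. An LR Clonase reaction instead transfers the insert directionally into attR-containing destination vectors, which supply the promoter, tags and host-specific elements. The record lists six substitutions: L2976A, P2977A, M1328A, F1330A, A1376G and S1382A. The construct name indicates that these target the UBA, UIM and UBM elements of HUWE1, which are ubiquitin-binding modules, although the record does not assign individual substitutions to particular modules. The associated work concerns HUWE1 architecture, ligase activity and substrate recognition, so this clone probably serves as a source for expression constructs that test how ubiquitin binding contributes to HUWE1 function, though the stated purpose is simply "entry clone".
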