Addgene plasmid #187153: pDONR221-HUWE1_UBA/UIM/UBM-mut
Purpose: Entry clone
Depositing lab: Eric Fischer. Depositing organization: Dana-Farber Cancer Institute. Publication: Solenoid architecture of HUWE1 contributes to ligase activity and substrate recognition. Hunkeler M, Jin CY, Ma MW, Monda JK, Overwijn D, Bennett EJ, Fischer ES. Mol Cell. 2021 Sep 2;81(17):3468-3480.e7. doi: 10.1016/j.molcel.2021.06.032. Epub 2021 Jul 26. PubMed 34314700.
Backbone
  Vector backbone: pDONR221
  Vector type: Entry clone
Growth in bacteria
  Bacterial resistance: Kanamycin, 50 μg/mL
  Growth temperature: 37°C
  Growth strain: DH5alpha
  Copy number: High Copy
Gene/Insert
  Gene/Insert name: HUWE1
  Species: H. sapiens (human)
  Insert size (bp): 13122
  Mutation: L2976A/P2977A/M1328A/F1330A/A1376G/S1382A
  Entrez Gene: HUWE1 (a.k.a. ARF-BP1, HECTH9, HSPC272, Ib772, LASU1, MRXST, MULE, URE-B1, UREB1)
  Cloning method: Gibson Cloning
Terms and licenses: Academic/Nonprofit Terms; Industry Terms: Not Available to Industry
How to cite: pDONR221-HUWE1_UBA/UIM/UBM-mut was a gift from Eric Fischer (Addgene plasmid # 187153 ; http://n2t.net/addgene:187153 ; RRID:Addgene_187153)
